>Addgene plasmid #53498 | pUAST HRP Rab35 WT | addgene partial sequence | sequence record 92200 | pCasper-hs 5'-GCAACTACTGAAATCTGCCAAG-3'
AGAGACTCTGAATAGGGAATTGGGAATTCATGCAGTTAACCCCTACATTCTACGACAATAGCTGTCCCAA
CGTGTCCAACATCGTTCGCGACACAATCGTCAACGAGCTCAGATCCGATCCCAGGATCGCTGCTTCAATA
TTACGTCTGCACTTCCATGACTGCTTCGTGAATGGTTGCGACGCTAGCATATTACTGGACAACACCACCA
GTTTCCGCACTGAAAAGGATGCATTCGGGAACGCTAACAGCGCCAGGGGCTTTCCAGTGATCGATCGCAT
GAAGGCTGCCGTTGAGTCAGCATGCCCACGAACAGTCAGTTGTGCAGACCTGCTGACTATAGCTGCGCAA
CAGAGCGTGACTCTTGCAGGCGGACCGTCCTGGAGAGTGCCGCTCGGTCGACGTGACTCCCTACAGGCAT
TCCTAGATCTGGCCAACGCCAACTTGCCTGCTCCATTCTTCACCCTGCCCCAGCTGAAGGATAGCTTTAG
AAACGTGGGTCTGAATCGCTCGAGTGACCTTGTGGCTCTGTCCGGAGGACACACATTTGGAAAGAACCAG
TGTAGGTTCATCATGGATAGGCTCTACAATTTCAGCAACACTGGGTTACCTGACCCCACGCTGAACACTA
CGTATCTCCAGACACTGAGAGGCTTGTGCCCACTGAATGGCAACCTCAGTGCACTAGTGGACTTTGATCT
GCGGACCCCAACCATCTTCGATAACAAGTACTATGTGAATCTAGAGGAGCAGAAAGGCCTGATACAGAGT
GATCAAGAACTGTTTAGCAGTCCAA
