>Addgene plasmid #53498 | pUAST HRP Rab35 WT | addgene partial sequence | sequence record 92322 | SV40pA-R 5'-GAAATTTGTGATGCTATTGC-3'
ACAACAACAATTGCATTCATTTTATGTTTCAGGTTCAGGGGGAGGTGTGGGAGGTTTTTTAAAGCAAGTA
AAACCTCTACAAATGTGGTATGGCTGATTATGATCTCTAGTCAAGGCACTATACATCAAATATTTTTCCA
TAATTTTCTTGTATAGCAGTGCAGCTTTTTCCTTTGTGGTGTAAATAGCAAAGCAAGCAAGAGTTCTATT
ACTAAACACAGCATGACTCAAAAAACTTAGCAATTCTGAAGGAAAGTCCTTGGGGTCTTCTACCTTTCTC
TTCTTTTTTGGAGGAGTAGAATGTTGAGAGTCAGCAGTAGCCTCATCATCACTAGATGGCATTTCTTCTG
AGCAAAACAGGTTTTCCTCATTAAAGGCATTCCACCACTGCTCCCATTCATCAGTTCCATAGGTTGGAAT
CTAAAATACACAAACAATTAGAATCAGTAGTTTAACACATTATACACTTAAAAATTTTATATTTACCTTA
GAGCTTTAAATCTCTGTAGGTAGTTTGTCCAATTATGTCACACCACAGAAGTAAGGTTCCTTCACAAAGA
TCCTCTAGAGGATCATCAACCACTTTGTACAAGAAAGCTGGGTTTCACCTGCAGCACTTCCCACCCTTGC
TGCCCTTGGGATTGGGCTTCAGATGGAGCGTGTCCTTCTGCTGCTCGTTGGGGGAGGTGCGCAGCTTGTG
ATCGAGCACCTGTCGCGTAATCGACAAGAACATGTTCTCCACGTTTATGTTGTCTTTGGCAGATGTCTCG
AATAGCTCGATGTCCAT
