[The description below was written by a language model from this plasmid's Addgene catalogue record.]
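Description:
pUAST HRP Rab35 WT is an insect expression plasmid built on the pUAST backbone, the standard Drosophila vector for GAL4/UAS-driven transgene expression. It is propagated in E. coli under ampicillin selection; the record lists the copy number as unknown, and no feature table is provided, so the origin of replication and other backbone elements are not itemised. pUAST vectors generally carry P-element ends and a mini-white eye-colour marker for germline transformation of flies, though these parts are not listed for this particular plasmid.

The insert is wild-type Drosophila melanogaster Rab35 (CG9575), a small Rab-family GTPase, introduced by Gateway recombination cloning. The record gives the promoter as GAL4, meaning that expression is GAL4-responsive: in pUAST, upstream activating sequences coupled to a minimal heat-shock-gene promoter drive transcription only where the yeast GAL4 activator is supplied, and an SV40 polyadenylation signal terminates the transcript, consistent with the listed sequencing primers. An HRP tag carried on the backbone is fused to the N terminus of Rab35. HRP presumably denotes horseradish peroxidase, which as an enzymatic tag allows a fusion protein to be localised by histochemical staining, but the record does not expand the abbreviation.

The "WT" designation suggests it is meant to be compared with mutant forms of the GTPase, although none are described here. The associated publication concerns Rab35 control of actin bundling through recruitment of fascin as an effector, so the construct is suited to tissue- or cell-type-specific expression of tagged Rab35 in fly cells or transgenic flies to study its localisation and function.
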