Addgene plasmid #53498: pUAST HRP Rab35 WT
Depositing lab: Matthew Scott. Depositing organization: Stanford University. Publication: Rab35 controls actin bundling by recruiting fascin as an effector protein. Zhang J, Fonovic M, Suyama K, Bogyo M, Scott MP. Science. 2009 Sep 4;325(5945):1250-4. doi: 10.1126/science.1174921. PubMed 19729655.
Backbone
  Vector backbone: pUAST
  Vector type: Insect Expression
Growth in bacteria
  Bacterial resistance: Ampicillin, 100 μg/mL
  Growth temperature: 37°C
  Growth strain: DH5alpha
  Copy number: Unknown
Gene/Insert
  Gene/Insert name: Rab35
  Species: D. melanogaster (fly)
  Entrez Gene: Rab35 (a.k.a. Dmel_CG9575, CG9575, DRab35, DmRab35, Dmel\CG9575, dRab35, rab35)
  Promoter: GAL4
  Tag / fusion protein: HRP (N terminal on backbone)
  Cloning method: Gateway Cloning
  Sequencing primers: 5′ pCasper-hs; 3′ SV40pA-R
Terms and licenses: Academic/Nonprofit Terms; Industry Terms: Not Available to Industry
How to cite: pUAST HRP Rab35 WT was a gift from Matthew Scott (Addgene plasmid # 53498 ; http://n2t.net/addgene:53498 ; RRID:Addgene_53498)
